Addgene plasmid #210261: pBES1-LacOx50-Hyg
Purpose: Integrates 50xLacO repeats upstream of the BES1 promoter with a hygromycin drug selection marker downstream of the promoter.
Depositing lab: Calvin Tiengwe. Depositing organization: Imperial College London. Publication: Imaging of genomic loci in Trypanosoma brucei using an optimised LacO-LacI system. Budzak J, Goodwin I, Tiengwe C, Rudenko G. Mol Biochem Parasitol. 2023 Dec;256:111598. doi: 10.1016/j.molbiopara.2023.111598. Epub 2023 Nov 3. PubMed 37923299.
Backbone
  Vector backbone: pGEM-3
  Backbone manufacturer: Promega
  Backbone size w/o insert (bp): 2257
  Total vector size (bp): 6820
  Selectable markers: Hygromycin
Growth in bacteria
  Bacterial resistance: Ampicillin, 100 μg/mL
  Growth temperature: 37°C
  Growth strain: DH5alpha
  Copy number: Unknown
Gene/Insert
  Gene/Insert name: 50xLacO repeats derived from: PMID: 12864855.
  Species: Synthetic; E. coli
  Insert size (bp): 1887
Terms and licenses: Academic/Nonprofit Terms; Industry Terms: Not Available to Industry
Depositor comments: Digest with AvrII + KpnI for transfection into trypanosomes.
How to cite: pBES1-LacOx50-Hyg was a gift from Calvin Tiengwe (Addgene plasmid # 210261 ; http://n2t.net/addgene:210261 ; RRID:Addgene_210261)
