[The description below was written by a language model from this plasmid's Addgene catalogue record and pLannotate feature annotations shown in this document.]
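Description:
pBES1-LacOx50-Hyg is a genomic integration construct for Trypanosoma brucei, built on a pGEM-3 bacterial cloning backbone with a total size of about 6.8 kb. In E. coli it replicates from a high-copy ColE1/pUC-type origin and is selected with ampicillin through the bla gene and its own promoter. The annotation also picks up short fragments of the tetracycline resistance gene, bom and rop. These look like non-functional pBR322-derived remnants rather than working parts.

The payload is an array of roughly 50 lac operator repeats (about 1.9 kb, synthetic/E. coli origin). It appears in the feature table as a long run of closely spaced operator sites that spans the numbering origin of the circular sequence. The software annotated around 40 individual operators or operator fragments rather than 50, and a small "T5 promoter" hit within the array is almost certainly an artefact of the embedded operator sequence. Downstream of the array lies a hygromycin phosphotransferase gene, the selectable marker in the parasite.

According to the record, the cassette places the LacO array upstream of the promoter of bloodstream-form expression site 1 (BES1) and the hygromycin marker downstream of that promoter. The trypanosome targeting and promoter sequences are not annotated and presumably occupy the unlabelled regions flanking the marker. The plasmid is linearised by restriction digestion before transfection, consistent with insertion by homologous recombination. Once integrated, the operator array can be bound by a LacI protein, presumably fluorescently tagged, which allows the BES1 locus to be seen in the nucleus as part of an optimised LacO-LacI system for imaging genomic loci.
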