Features (pLannotate 1.2.2; 49 found; start..end, strand, type, name):
     30..46      -  protein_bind   lac operator: The lac repressor binds to the lac operator to inhibit transcription in E. coli. This inhibition can be relieved by adding lactose or isopropyl-β-D-thiogalactopyranoside (IPTG). lac repressor encoded by lacI
     61..77      -  protein_bind   lac operator: The lac repressor binds to the lac operator to inhibit transcription in E. coli. This inhibition can be relieved by adding lactose or isopropyl-β-D-thiogalactopyranoside (IPTG). lac repressor encoded by lacI
    110..126     -  protein_bind   lac operator: The lac repressor binds to the lac operator to inhibit transcription in E. coli. This inhibition can be relieved by adding lactose or isopropyl-β-D-thiogalactopyranoside (IPTG). lac repressor encoded by lacI
    171..187     -  protein_bind   lac operator: The lac repressor binds to the lac operator to inhibit transcription in E. coli. This inhibition can be relieved by adding lactose or isopropyl-β-D-thiogalactopyranoside (IPTG). lac repressor encoded by lacI
    220..236     -  protein_bind   lac operator: The lac repressor binds to the lac operator to inhibit transcription in E. coli. This inhibition can be relieved by adding lactose or isopropyl-β-D-thiogalactopyranoside (IPTG). lac repressor encoded by lacI
    251..267     -  protein_bind   lac operator: The lac repressor binds to the lac operator to inhibit transcription in E. coli. This inhibition can be relieved by adding lactose or isopropyl-β-D-thiogalactopyranoside (IPTG). lac repressor encoded by lacI
    282..298     -  protein_bind   lac operator: The lac repressor binds to the lac operator to inhibit transcription in E. coli. This inhibition can be relieved by adding lactose or isopropyl-β-D-thiogalactopyranoside (IPTG). lac repressor encoded by lacI
    329..349     -  protein_bind   lac operator (fragment): The lac repressor binds to the lac operator to inhibit transcription in E. coli. This inhibition can be relieved by adding lactose or isopropyl-β-D-thiogalactopyranoside (IPTG). lac repressor encoded by lacI
    364..381     -  protein_bind   lac operator (fragment): The lac repressor binds to the lac operator to inhibit transcription in E. coli. This inhibition can be relieved by adding lactose or isopropyl-β-D-thiogalactopyranoside (IPTG). lac repressor encoded by lacI
    388..404     -  protein_bind   lac operator: The lac repressor binds to the lac operator to inhibit transcription in E. coli. This inhibition can be relieved by adding lactose or isopropyl-β-D-thiogalactopyranoside (IPTG). lac repressor encoded by lacI
    437..453     -  protein_bind   lac operator: The lac repressor binds to the lac operator to inhibit transcription in E. coli. This inhibition can be relieved by adding lactose or isopropyl-β-D-thiogalactopyranoside (IPTG). lac repressor encoded by lacI
    468..484     -  protein_bind   lac operator: The lac repressor binds to the lac operator to inhibit transcription in E. coli. This inhibition can be relieved by adding lactose or isopropyl-β-D-thiogalactopyranoside (IPTG). lac repressor encoded by lacI
    499..515     -  protein_bind   lac operator: The lac repressor binds to the lac operator to inhibit transcription in E. coli. This inhibition can be relieved by adding lactose or isopropyl-β-D-thiogalactopyranoside (IPTG). lac repressor encoded by lacI
    548..564     -  protein_bind   lac operator: The lac repressor binds to the lac operator to inhibit transcription in E. coli. This inhibition can be relieved by adding lactose or isopropyl-β-D-thiogalactopyranoside (IPTG). lac repressor encoded by lacI
    579..595     -  protein_bind   lac operator: The lac repressor binds to the lac operator to inhibit transcription in E. coli. This inhibition can be relieved by adding lactose or isopropyl-β-D-thiogalactopyranoside (IPTG). lac repressor encoded by lacI
    610..626     -  protein_bind   lac operator: The lac repressor binds to the lac operator to inhibit transcription in E. coli. This inhibition can be relieved by adding lactose or isopropyl-β-D-thiogalactopyranoside (IPTG). lac repressor encoded by lacI
    658..674     -  protein_bind   lac operator: The lac repressor binds to the lac operator to inhibit transcription in E. coli. This inhibition can be relieved by adding lactose or isopropyl-β-D-thiogalactopyranoside (IPTG). lac repressor encoded by lacI
    689..705     -  protein_bind   lac operator: The lac repressor binds to the lac operator to inhibit transcription in E. coli. This inhibition can be relieved by adding lactose or isopropyl-β-D-thiogalactopyranoside (IPTG). lac repressor encoded by lacI
    720..736     -  protein_bind   lac operator: The lac repressor binds to the lac operator to inhibit transcription in E. coli. This inhibition can be relieved by adding lactose or isopropyl-β-D-thiogalactopyranoside (IPTG). lac repressor encoded by lacI
    766..786     -  protein_bind   lac operator (fragment): The lac repressor binds to the lac operator to inhibit transcription in E. coli. This inhibition can be relieved by adding lactose or isopropyl-β-D-thiogalactopyranoside (IPTG). lac repressor encoded by lacI
    799..815     -  protein_bind   lac operator: The lac repressor binds to the lac operator to inhibit transcription in E. coli. This inhibition can be relieved by adding lactose or isopropyl-β-D-thiogalactopyranoside (IPTG). lac repressor encoded by lacI
    830..846     -  protein_bind   lac operator: The lac repressor binds to the lac operator to inhibit transcription in E. coli. This inhibition can be relieved by adding lactose or isopropyl-β-D-thiogalactopyranoside (IPTG). lac repressor encoded by lacI
    879..895     -  protein_bind   lac operator: The lac repressor binds to the lac operator to inhibit transcription in E. coli. This inhibition can be relieved by adding lactose or isopropyl-β-D-thiogalactopyranoside (IPTG). lac repressor encoded by lacI
    902..920     -  promoter       T5 promoter (fragment): bacteriophage T5 promoter for E. coli RNA polymerase, with embedded lac operator
    940..956     -  protein_bind   lac operator: The lac repressor binds to the lac operator to inhibit transcription in E. coli. This inhibition can be relieved by adding lactose or isopropyl-β-D-thiogalactopyranoside (IPTG). lac repressor encoded by lacI
   1019..1035    -  protein_bind   lac operator: The lac repressor binds to the lac operator to inhibit transcription in E. coli. This inhibition can be relieved by adding lactose or isopropyl-β-D-thiogalactopyranoside (IPTG). lac repressor encoded by lacI
   1050..1066    -  protein_bind   lac operator: The lac repressor binds to the lac operator to inhibit transcription in E. coli. This inhibition can be relieved by adding lactose or isopropyl-β-D-thiogalactopyranoside (IPTG). lac repressor encoded by lacI
   1097..1117    -  protein_bind   lac operator (fragment): The lac repressor binds to the lac operator to inhibit transcription in E. coli. This inhibition can be relieved by adding lactose or isopropyl-β-D-thiogalactopyranoside (IPTG). lac repressor encoded by lacI
   1130..1146    -  protein_bind   lac operator: The lac repressor binds to the lac operator to inhibit transcription in E. coli. This inhibition can be relieved by adding lactose or isopropyl-β-D-thiogalactopyranoside (IPTG). lac repressor encoded by lacI
   1161..1177    -  protein_bind   lac operator: The lac repressor binds to the lac operator to inhibit transcription in E. coli. This inhibition can be relieved by adding lactose or isopropyl-β-D-thiogalactopyranoside (IPTG). lac repressor encoded by lacI
   1239..1255    -  protein_bind   lac operator: The lac repressor binds to the lac operator to inhibit transcription in E. coli. This inhibition can be relieved by adding lactose or isopropyl-β-D-thiogalactopyranoside (IPTG). lac repressor encoded by lacI
   1270..1286    -  protein_bind   lac operator: The lac repressor binds to the lac operator to inhibit transcription in E. coli. This inhibition can be relieved by adding lactose or isopropyl-β-D-thiogalactopyranoside (IPTG). lac repressor encoded by lacI
   1319..1335    -  protein_bind   lac operator: The lac repressor binds to the lac operator to inhibit transcription in E. coli. This inhibition can be relieved by adding lactose or isopropyl-β-D-thiogalactopyranoside (IPTG). lac repressor encoded by lacI
   1960..2985    +  CDS            HygR: aminoglycoside phosphotransferase from E. coli; aph(4)-Ia; confers resistance to hygromycin
   3287..3410    +  CDS            TcR (fragment): tetracycline efflux protein; tet; confers resistance to tetracycline
   3785..3942    +  CDS            TcR (fragment): tetracycline efflux protein; tet; confers resistance to tetracycline
   3943..3991    -  misc_feature   bom (fragment): basis of mobility region from pBR322
   4093..4128    -  CDS            rop (fragment): Rop protein, which maintains plasmids at low copy number; rop
   4223..4327    +  promoter       AmpR promoter: bla
   4328..5188    +  CDS            AmpR: β-lactamase; bla; confers resistance to ampicillin, carbenicillin, and related antibiotics
   5359..5947    +  rep_origin     ori: high-copy-number ColE1/pMB1/pBR322/pUC origin of replication
   6410..6426    -  protein_bind   lac operator: The lac repressor binds to the lac operator to inhibit transcription in E. coli. This inhibition can be relieved by adding lactose or isopropyl-β-D-thiogalactopyranoside (IPTG). lac repressor encoded by lacI
   6489..6505    -  protein_bind   lac operator: The lac repressor binds to the lac operator to inhibit transcription in E. coli. This inhibition can be relieved by adding lactose or isopropyl-β-D-thiogalactopyranoside (IPTG). lac repressor encoded by lacI
   6518..6538    -  protein_bind   lac operator (fragment): The lac repressor binds to the lac operator to inhibit transcription in E. coli. This inhibition can be relieved by adding lactose or isopropyl-β-D-thiogalactopyranoside (IPTG). lac repressor encoded by lacI
   6628..6644    -  protein_bind   lac operator: The lac repressor binds to the lac operator to inhibit transcription in E. coli. This inhibition can be relieved by adding lactose or isopropyl-β-D-thiogalactopyranoside (IPTG). lac repressor encoded by lacI
   6659..6675    -  protein_bind   lac operator: The lac repressor binds to the lac operator to inhibit transcription in E. coli. This inhibition can be relieved by adding lactose or isopropyl-β-D-thiogalactopyranoside (IPTG). lac repressor encoded by lacI
   6708..6724    -  protein_bind   lac operator: The lac repressor binds to the lac operator to inhibit transcription in E. coli. This inhibition can be relieved by adding lactose or isopropyl-β-D-thiogalactopyranoside (IPTG). lac repressor encoded by lacI
   6739..6755    -  protein_bind   lac operator: The lac repressor binds to the lac operator to inhibit transcription in E. coli. This inhibition can be relieved by adding lactose or isopropyl-β-D-thiogalactopyranoside (IPTG). lac repressor encoded by lacI
   6770..6786    -  protein_bind   lac operator: The lac repressor binds to the lac operator to inhibit transcription in E. coli. This inhibition can be relieved by adding lactose or isopropyl-β-D-thiogalactopyranoside (IPTG). lac repressor encoded by lacI
>Addgene plasmid #210261 | pBES1-LacOx50-Hyg | addgene full sequence | sequence record 415925 | Addgene NGS Result
TGTTATCCGTCACAATTCTCTTCGCCTAATTGTTATCCGCTCACAATTAACCCGCGGTAATTGTTATCCG
CTCACAATTAATGCTAACATGCTAGAGCCGCTATGAGAATTGTTATCCGCTCACAATTTCCTTCCTTTAA
TTGTATCCGCTCACAATTTCCCCTGTCTAATTGTTATCCGCTCACAATTGTATTTTTTTTGCTAGAGCGT
CACTACTGATTGTTATCCGCTCACAATTTGGCGTCTGGAATTGTTATCCGCTCACAATTTATGGTTATGA
ATTGTTATCCGCTCACAATTCCCCTATCTCTGCTAGAGCTTGTCTATTAATTGTTATCCGTTCACAATTT
CCGCGACCCAATAGTTATCCGCTCACAATTCTTTCAATTGTTATCCGCTCACAATTTGTCTCTAGTTGCT
AGAGCATGTGTCTCAATTGTTATCCGCTCACAATTCCAATGTACCAATTGTTATCCGCTCACAATTGGCA
CCTTTCAATTGTTATCCGCTCACAATTTCGTCCTATGTGCTAGAGTCCAATTACTAATTGTTATCCGCTC
ACAATTGCCCTTAGCGAATTGTTATCCGCTCACAATTTTTCTCACACAATTGTTATCCGCTCACAATTCT
TCCGGTCTGCTAGAGCTTCCTACTTAATTGTTATCCGCTCACAATTTTTTTCTTTGTATTGTTATCCGCT
CACAATTGCTTTGATCTAATTGTTATCCGCTCACAATTTTCCTTTCATGCTAGAGCTCCTGTGTCAATTG
TTATCCGCTCATAATTTTAGACGTCGAATTGTTATCCGCTCACAATTTGGTAGACTGAATTGTTATCCGC
TCACAATTTGCCTTTTGCTGCTAGAGTTTTCTTTTTAATTGTTATCCGCTCACAATTTCTTTATTATAAT
TGTTATCCGCCACAATTTCTCTCTCCTAATTGTTATCCGCTCACAATTATTGCTTGCTTGCTAGAGTTCC
TGGTTCAATTGTTATCCGCTCCAATTCTTAGTAGCTAATTGTTATCCGCTCACAATTCGGCTTTTCTAAT
TGTTATCCGCTCACAATTTTCGAGTCGGTGCTAGAGTGTTCGTTCAAATTGCTATCCGCTCACAATTTTC
TACCCTTAATTGTTATCCGCTCACAATTTGAATCGCTTAATTGTTATCCGCTCACAATTGTCCCTTCCTG
CTAGAGTTACTTCTTCAATTGTTATCGCTCACAATTTTCCGTCCGTAATTGTTATCCGCTCACAATTCTG
ACCCGTAAATTGTTATCCGCTCACAATTCGTTTCTCCATGCTAGAGCTCTTGCTCCAATTGTTATCCGCT
CACAATTTGCTACGCTAATTGCTATCGCTCACAATTCCTATTATTTAATTGTTATCCGCCACAATTAAGG
TCCGCTTGCTAGCAACTGTGCTCTCGGAGAGAGAGAGGGTGGGATTTTTTTCTTTAAATAAAGGGAGATG
TATTCGGAGGAGTTGCATTAACGTTGTCCCATGTTTTACAAAAAACGAGTCTGAAAGAACGCCGACTCAA
TGGCCATCCAAGCGGAATAACCTTCTAAAAGAATCATATCCCTATTACCACACCAGTTTATATTACAGGG
GAGGTTATTACAGAAATCTAGGATATCAGACTCAAGGTGTGGCGGACGTCTCGAACCGATCGTGAGTTGG
CCTGAGCGTGCCGTCGTTACCGGAGTGCCCGTATTCGATTTATGTCGACTGTGTGGCTGCGAAAACCCTT
AGCGTTACCACTGTGACGATTGCGTGCGATGCAAAGAGACCGCGTACGGAGCAGGAGAGCAACTGACCGC
TCTCAGAGCCCGGGCACAGCAAGGTCTTCTGAAATTCATGTTTTTTTTTTTTTTACTCTGCATTGCAGTC
TCCGCTCTTATTTAGTTTTGCTTTACGTAAGGTCTCGTTGCTGCCATAAAATAAGCTCTAGAACTAGTGA
TGAAAAAGCCTGAACTCACCGCGACGTCTGTCGAGAAGTTTCTGATCGAAAAGTTCGACAGCGTCTCCGA
CCTGATGCAGCTCTCGGAGGGCGAAGAATCTCGTGCTTTCAGCTTCGATGTAGGAGGGCGTGGATATGTC
CTGCGGGTAAATAGCTGCGCCGATGGTTTCTACAAAGATCGTTATGTTTATCGGCACTTTGCATCGGCCG
CGCTCCCGATTCCGGAAGTGCTTGACATTGGGGAATTCAGCGAGAGCCTGACCTATTGCATCTCCCGCCG
TGCACAGGGTGTCACGTTGCAAGACCTGCCTGAAACCGAACTGCCCGCTGTTCTGCAGCCGGTCGCGGAG
GCCATGGATGCGATCGCTGCGGCCGATCTTAGCCAGACGAGCGGGTTCGGCCCATTCGGACCGCAAGGAA
TCGGTCAATACACTACATGGCGTGATTTCATATGCGCGATTGCTGATCCCCATGTGTATCACTGGCAAAC
TGTGATGGACGACACCGTCAGTGCGTCCGTCGCGCAGGCTCTCGATGAGCTGATGCTTTGGGCCGAGGAC
TGCCCCGAAGTCCGGCACCTCGTGCACGCGGATTTCGGCTCCAACAATGTCCTGACGGACAATGGCCGCA
TAACAGCGGTCATTGACTGGAGCGAGGCGATGTTCGGGGATTCCCAATACGAGGTCGCCAACATCTTCTT
CTGGAGGCCGTGGTTGGCTTGTATGGAGCAGCAGACGCGCTACTTCGAGCGGAGGCATCCGGAGCTTGCA
GGATCGCCGCGGCTCCGGGCGTATATGCTCCGCATTGGTCTTGACCAACTCTATCAGAGCTTGGTTGACG
GCAATTTCGATGATGCAGCTTGGGCGCAGGGTCGATGCGACGCAATCGTCCGATCCGGAGCCGGGACTGT
CGGGCGTACACAAATCGCCCGCAGAAGCGCGGCCGTCTGGACCGATGGCTGTGTAGAAGTACTCGCCGAT
AGTGGAAACCGACGCCCCAGCACTCGTCCGAGGGCAAAGGAATAGAGGCCTCGGAGATCCTAACACCGGG
TTGTGTGGCCAAAATTGTTCTGTAGTCGCTGTGAGTTGACACGGCTAGTGCTTATGATTTTCCTCGCGTG
TGGTGCCTGTACTCAGCCCTATGCCTTATTTGCAACACATTTACGTACAGCGCACAAGAGAAGAGAAGAT
CACTTGAAGATAATAAATATAGGGTTGTAGGCATCTTGTTTAACTCAAATTTTCTCGTCTTGGTGTGTCG
ACATGATTGAAATAGTGCCACCAGTTGTGTTTGATGCGTTTGTTATCTATGCAGTATTCCTAGCCAGATC
CTCTACGCCGGACGCATCGTGGCCGGCATCACCGGCGCCACAGGTGCGGTTGCTGGCGCCTATATCGCCG
ACATCACCGATGGGGAAGATCGGGCTCGCCACTTCGGGCTCATGAGCGCTCTTGAAACCGGTACGAAGAG
CAGGGGTGCAACGGAAGAGTGAAAGGATTAGAGGAAATGGTGGAATTAGCATGATCGGAGATTGTGAGGG
TTAGGAAAAACGTGAAGAGGGAAATGGTAACTGGACATCGTGCGCGAGGATGGCGAAGGCTTGAAGCGTG
TAGAGAGCGTGTGTAAATGGCCCAAACGGTGTGGGTGGGGTAATAACGCAGAGTGCTGAGGTGTTTGACA
AGTGCCCGCGAGGGGTGCTGGGGAGGAGGAAGCAAGACAGTAAAATCGTCGTGAGACGGTGGCTGTGCTC
GGGAATCCGTACAAATATACTGAAAATTATTGATGGTTGATATGCGTGGGAACGACGCAGGAGGTACCTA
GTACAGCGCTTGTTTCGGCGTGGGTATGGTGGCAGGCCCCGTGGCCGGGGGACTGTTGGGCGCCATCTCC
TTGCACCATTCCTTGCGGCGGCGGTGCTCAACGGCCTCAACCTACTACTGGGCTGCTTCCTAATGCAGGA
GTCGCATAAGGGAGAGCGTCGAATGGTGCACTCTCAGTACAATCTGCTCTGATGCCGCATAGTTAAGCCA
GCCCCGACACCCGCCAACACCCGCTGACGCGCCCTGACGGGCTTGTCTGCTCCCGGCATCCGCTTACAGA
CAAGCTGTGACCGTCTCCGGGAGCTGCATGTGTCAGAGGTTTTCACCGTCATCACCGAAACGCGCGAGAC
GAAAGGGCCTCGTGATACGCCTATTTTTATAGGTTAATGTCATGATAATAATGGTTTCTTAGACGTCAGG
TGGCACTTTTCGGGGAAATGTGCGCGGAACCCCTATTTGTTTATTTTTCTAAATACATTCAAATATGTAT
CCGCTCATGAGACAATAACCCTGATAAATGCTTCAATAATATTGAAAAAGGAAGAGTATGAGTATTCAAC
ATTTCCGTGTCGCCCTTATTCCCTTTTTTGCGGCATTTTGCCTTCCTGTTTTTGCTCACCCAGAAACGCT
GGTGAAAGTAAAAGATGCTGAAGATCAGTTGGGTGCACGAGTGGGTTACATCGAACTGGATCTCAACAGC
GGTAAGATCCTTGAGAGTTTTCGCCCCGAAGAACGTTTTCCAATGATGAGCACTTTTAAAGTTCTGCTAT
GTGGCGCGGTATTATCCCGTATTGACGCCGGGCAAGAGCAACTCGGTCGCCGCATACACTATTCTCAGAA
TGACTTGGTTGAGTACTCACCAGTCACAGAAAAGCATCTTACGGATGGCATGACAGTAAGAGAATTATGC
AGTGCTGCCATAACCATGAGTGATAACACTGCGGCCAACTTACTTCTGACAACGATCGGAGGACCGAAGG
AGCTAACCGCTTTTTTGCACAACATGGGGGATCATGTAACTCGCCTTGATCGTTGGGAACCGGAGCTGAA
TGAAGCCATACCAAACGACGAGCGTGACACCACGATGCCTGTAGCAATGGCAACAACGTTGCGCAAACTA
TTAACTGGCGAACTACTTACTCTAGCTTCCCGGCAACAATTAATAGACTGGATGGAGGCGGATAAAGTTG
CAGGACCACTTCTGCGCTCGGCCCTTCCGGCTGGCTGGTTTATTGCTGATAAATCTGGAGCCGGTGAGCG
TGGGTCTCGCGGTATCATTGCAGCACTGGGGCCAGATGGTAAGCCCTCCCGTATCGTAGTTATCTACACG
ACGGGGAGTCAGGCAACTATGGATGAACGAAATAGACAGATCGCTGAGATAGGTGCCTCACTGATTAAGC
ATTGGTAACTGTCAGACCAAGTTTACTCATATATACTTTAGATTGATTTAAAACTTCATTTTTAATTTAA
AAGGATCTAGGTGAAGATCCTTTTTGATAATCTCATGACCAAAATCCCTTAACGTGAGTTTTCGTTCCAC
TGAGCGTCAGACCCCGTAGAAAAGATCAAAGGATCTTCTTGAGATCCTTTTTTTCTGCGCGTAATCTGCT
GCTTGCAAACAAAAAAACCACCGCTACCAGCGGTGGTTTGTTTGCCGGATCAAGAGCTACCAACTCTTTT
TCCGAAGGTAACTGGCTTCAGCAGAGCGCAGATACCAAATACTGTTCTTCTAGTGTAGCCGTAGTTAGGC
CACCACTTCAAGAACTCTGTAGCACCGCCTACATACCTCGCTCTGCTAATCCTGTTACCAGTGGCTGCTG
CCAGTGGCGATAAGTCGTGTCTTACCGGGTTGGACTCAAGACGATAGTTACCGGATAAGGCGCAGCGGTC
GGGCTGAACGGGGGGTTCGTGCACACAGCCCAGCTTGGAGCGAACGACCTACACCGAACTGAGATACCTA
CAGCGTGAGCTATGAGAAAGCGCCACGCTTCCCGAAGGGAGAAAGGCGGACAGGTATCCGGTAAGCGGCA
GGGTCGGAACAGGAGAGCGCACGAGGGAGCTTCCAGGGGGAAACGCCTGGTATCTTTATAGTCCTGTCGG
GTTTCGCCACCTCTGACTTGAGCGTCGATTTTTGTGATGCTCGTCAGGGGGGCGGAGCCTATGGAAAAAC
GCCAGCAACGCGGCCTTTTTACGGTTCCTGGCCTTTTGCTGGCCTTTTGCTCACATGTCTTGAACCTAGG
TCTGACGACTAACCTTGATGTTAAATAGGTAAGTTTTTACAGATGCTAGGCTCCAATTTATAGTGAAGTA
AGCAATCGTAAAGTTGGTGATTCTTCCTTTATGGGTATGAGGTAAGGAATATCGACGTGCATATCACTAA
AGCCTTCTTTAGTACTTTTCACAGGGTTAGAATCACTATAATGCTGAGCGATATTTCGGTTTTTTACTAA
GAAAAGACACTGGATAATACATTTGTCGCAGCTTTGATATGATACCTTATTTCCCATTTGTTTATTTTTA
AGAGTTATGAGGCGTTCTTTTCACACGAGAAACACGTGATAAATGAAGGTCTTGCGCTGTCTTAATTGTT
AAGCTTATGATCGACGTCTTGCTAGAGTGGGTTTTTCAATTGTTATCCGCTCACAATGATGACTTTGCAA
TTGTTACCGCTCGCAATTCCGCCTCGTTTGCTAGAGTTACTGTGGCAATTGTTATCCGCTCACAATTAGC
CTAATGCAATTGTTATCCGATCACAATTTAGTTTCCTGAATTTTATCCGCTCACAATTGTCTTTACCTTG
CTAGAGCTACTCTTCAAATTGATCCGCTCACAATTGCCCACCCCTAATTGTTATCCGCTCACAATTTTCC
ATCGTTAATTGTTATCCGCTCACAATTTCATCCCCCCTGCTAGAGTTCCCGCTTTAATTGTTATCCGCTC
ACAATTTACGGGTCTGAATTGTTATCCGCTCACAATTTCATGGGAGGAATTGTTATCCGCTCACAATTTA
TTACTGCCTGCTAGAGTCCCTTTTATAAT
